>Addgene plasmid #155153 | pBEL1966 | addgene full sequence | sequence record 317549 | Addgene NGS Result
TTTTCATACTCCCGCCATTCAGAGAAGAAACCAATTGTCCATATTGCATCAGACATTGCCGTCACTGCGT
CTTTTACTGGCTCTTCTCGCTAACCAAACCGGTAACCCCGCTTATTAAAAGCATTCTGTAACAAAGCGGG
ACCAAAGCCATGACAAAAACGCGTAACAAAAGTGTCTATAATCACGGCAGAAAAGTCCACATTGATTATT
TGCACGGCGTCACACTTTGCTATGCCATAGCATTTTTATCCATAAGATTAGCGGATCCTACCTGACGCTT
TTTATCGCAACTCTCTACTGTTTCTCCATACCCGTTTTTTTGGGCTAGCCGAAGGGTGAATTATGGAGCA
GTCTGTGGCGAATTTAGTCGATATGCGCGATGTCAGTTTTACGCGTGGCAATCGCTGCATCTTCGATAAT
ATTTCCCTGACCGTGCCGCGAGGGAAGATCACGGCGATCATGGGGCCATCGGGCATCGGTAAAACGACGC
TACTCCGTCTGATTGGCGGGCAAATCGCACCAGATCATGGTGAGATCCTTTTCGATGGTGAGAATATTCC
GGCGATGTCTCGTTCGCGCCTGTATACAGTGCGCAAACGGATGAGCATGTTATTTCAGTCCGGGGCGTTG
TTCACTGATATGAACGTATTTGACAACGTCGCCTATCCACTGCGCGAACATACCCAACTTCCCGCGCCAT
TGTTGCATAGTACGGTGATGATGAAGCTGGAGGCCGTGGGGCTGCGTGGAGCGGCTAAACTAATGCCTTC
TGAACTTTCCGGTGGGATGGCGCGGCGTGCAGCGCTGGCGCGTGCGATTGCGCTGGAGCCGGATCTCATC
ATGTTTGATGAACCTTTTGTTGGGCAAGATCCCATCACCATGGGCGTACTGGTGAAGCTGATTTCTGAGC
TGAACAGCGCGCTGGGCGTGACTTGTGTGGTGGTTTCTCACGATGTGCCGGAAGTGTTAAGTATTGCGGA
TCACGCCTGGATCCTGGCGGACAAAAAAATTGTCGCTCATGGCAGTGCCCAGGCGTTGCAGGCGAATCCT
GATCCGCGCGTACGTCAGTTTCTGGACGGGAGTAGTGGAGGCGGGTCTGGTGGCGGCTCCCGTATGAAGC
AACTTGAGGACAAGGTTGAAGAGTTATTAAGCAAAAATTATCATCTTGAAAATGAAGTCGCGCGTTTAAA
GAAGTTAGTTGGCGAGCGCTAAGGTACCAAATTCCAGAAAAGAGACGCTGAAAAGCGTCTTTTTTCGTTT
TGGTCCTGGTCTGAGGAATGGTTGTAAGCTTGGCTGTTTTGGCGGATGAGAGAAGATTTTCAGCCTGATA
CAGATTAAATCAGAACGCAGAAGCGGTCTGATAAAACAGAATTTGCCTGGCGGCAGTAGCGCGGTGGTCC
CACCTGACCCCATGCCGAACTCAGAAGTGAAACGCCGTAGCGCCGATGGTAGTGTGGGGTCTCCCCATGC
GAGAGTAGGGAACTGCCAGGCATCAAATAAAACGAAAGGCTCAGTCGAAAGACTGGGCCTTTCGTTTTAT
CTGTTGTTTGTCGGTGAACGCTCTCCTGAGTAGGACAAATCCGCCGGGAGCGGATTTGAACGTTGCGAAG
CAACGGCCCGGAGGGTGGCGGGCAGGACGCCCGCCATAAACTGCCAGGCATCAAATTAAGCAGAAGGCCA
TCCTGACGGATGGCCTTTTTGCGTTTCTACAAACTCTTTTGTTTATTTTTCTAAATACATTCAAATATGT
ATCCGCTCATGAGACAATAACCCTGATAAATGCTTCAATAATATTGAAAAAGGAAGAGTATGAGTATTCA
ACATTTCCGTGTCGCCCTTATTCCCTTTTTTGCGGCATTTTGCCTTCCTGTTTTTGCTCACCCAGAAACG
CTGGTGAAAGTAAAAGATGCTGAAGATCAGTTGGGTGCACGAGTGGGTTACATCGAACTGGATCTCAACA
GCGGTAAGATCCTTGAGAGTTTTCGCCCCGAAGAACGTTTTCCAATGATGAGCACTTTTAAAGTTCTGCT
ATGTGGCGCGGTATTATCCCGTGTTGACGCCGGGCAAGAGCAACTCGGTCGCCGCATACACTATTCTCAG
AATGACTTGGTTGAGTACTCACCAGTCACAGAAAAGCATCTTACGGATGGCATGACAGTAAGAGAATTAT
GCAGTGCTGCCATAACCATGAGTGATAACACTGCGGCCAACTTACTTCTGACAACGATCGGAGGACCGAA
GGAGCTAACCGCTTTTTTGCACAACATGGGGGATCATGTAACTCGCCTTGATCGTTGGGAACCGGAGCTG
AATGAAGCCATACCAAACGACGAGCGTGACACCACGATGCCTGCAGCAATGGCAACAACGTTGCGCAAAC
TATTAACTGGCGAACTACTTACTCTAGCTTCCCGGCAACAATTAATAGACTGGATGGAGGCGGATAAAGT
TGCAGGACCACTTCTGCGCTCGGCCCTTCCGGCTGGCTGGTTTATTGCTGATAAATCTGGAGCCGGTGAG
CGTGGGTCTCGCGGTATCATTGCAGCACTGGGGCCAGATGGTAAGCCCTCCCGTATCGTAGTTATCTACA
CGACGGGGAGTCAGGCAACTATGGATGAACGAAATAGACAGATCGCTGAGATAGGTGCCTCACTGATTAA
GCATTGGTAACTGTCAGACCAAGTTTACTCATATATACTTTAGATTGATT
[125 nt withheld, positions 2711-2835]
C
[141 nt withheld, positions 2837-2977]
CCTTTGACGTTGGAGTCCACGTTCTTT
[37 nt withheld, positions 3005-3041]
ACCCTATCTCGGGCTATTCTTTTGATTTATAAGGGATTTTGCCGATTTCGGCCTATTGGTTAAAAAATGA
GCTGATTTAACAAAAATTTAACGCGAATTTTAACAAAATATTAACGTTTACAATTTAAAAGGATCTAGGT
GAAGATCCTTTTTGATAATCTCATGACCAAAATCCCTTAACGTGAGTTTTCGTTCCACTGAGCGTCAGAC
CCCGTAGAAAAGATCAAAGGATCTTCTTGAGATCCTTTTTTTCTGCGCGTAATCTGCTGCTTGCAAACAA
AAAAACCACCGCTACCAGCGGTGGTTTGTTTGCCGGATCAAGAGCTACCAACTCTTTTTCCGAAGGTAAC
TGGCTCAGCAGAGCGCAGATACCAAATACTGTCCTTCTAGTGTAGCCGTAGTTAGGCCACCACTTCAAGA
ACTCTGTAGCACCGCCTACATACCTCGCTCTGCTAATCCTGTTACCAGTGGCTGCTGCCAGTGGCGATAA
GTCGTGTCTTACCGGGTTGGACTCAAGACGATAGTTACCGGATAAGGCGCAGCGGTCGGGCTGAACGGGG
GGTTCGTGCACACAGCCCAGCTTGGAGCGAACGACCTACACCGAACTGAGATACCTACAGCGTGAGCTAT
GAGAAAGCGCCACGCTTCCCGAAGGGAGAAAGGCGGACAGGTATCCGGTAAGCGGCAGGGTCGGAACAGG
AGAGCGCACGAGGGAGCTTCCAGGGGGAAACGCCTGGTATCTTTATAGTCCTGTCGGGTTTCGCCACCTC
TGACTTGAGCGTCGATTTTTGTGATGCTCGTCAGGGGGGCGGAGCCTATGGAAAAACGCCAGCAACGCGG
CCTTTTTACGGTTCCTGGCCTTTTGCTGGCCTTTTGCTCACATGTTCTTTCCTGCGTTATCCCCTGATTC
TGTGGATAACCGTATTACCGCCTTTGAGTGAGCTGATACCGCTCGCCGCAGCCGAACGACCGAGCGCAGC
GAGTCAGTGAGCGAGGAAGCGGAAGAGCGCCTGATGCGGTATTTTCTCCTTACGCATCTGTGCGGTATTT
CACACCGCATAGGGTCATGGCTGCGCCCCGACACCCGCCAACACCCGCTGACGCGCCCTGACGGGCTTGT
CTGCTCCCGGCATCCGCTTACAGACAAGCTGTGACCGTCTCCGGGAGCTGCATGTGTCAGAGGTTTTCAC
CGTCATCACCGAAACGCGCGAGGCAGAAGGAGATGGCGCCCAACAGTCCCCCGGCCACGGGGCCTGCCAC
CATACCCACGCCGAAACAAGCGCTCATGAGCCCGAAGTGGCGAGCCCGATCTTCCCCATCGGTGATGTCG
GCGATATAGGCGCCAGCAACCGCACCTGTGGCGCCGGTGATGCCGGCCACGATGCGTCCGGCGTAGAGGA
TCTGCTCATGTTTGACAGCTTATCATCGATGCATAATGTGCCTGTCAAATGGACGAAGCAGGGATTCTGC
AAACCCTATGCTACTCCGTCAAGCCGTCAATTGTCTGATTCGTTACCAATTATGACAACTTGACGGCTAC
ATCATTCACTTTTTCTTCACAACCGGCACGGAACTCGCTCGGGCTGGCCCCGGTGCATTTTTTAAATACC
CGCGAGAAATAGAGTTGATCGTCAAAACCAACATTGCGACCGACGGTGGCGATAGGCATCCGGGTGGTGC
TCAAAAGCAGCTTCGCCTGGCTGATACGTTGGTCCTCGCGCCAGCTTAAGACGCTAATCCCTAACTGCTG
GCGGAAAAGATGTGACAGACGCGACGGCGACAAGCAAACATGCTGTGCGACGCTGGCGATATCAAAATTG
CTGTCTGCCAGGTGATCGCTGATGTACTGACAAGCCTCGCGTACCCGATTATCCATCGGTGGATGGAGCG
ACTCGTTAATCGCTTCCATGCGCCGCAGTAACAATTGCTCAAGCAGATTTATCGCCAGCAGCTCCGAATA
GCGCCCTTCCCCTTGCCCGGCGTTAATGATTTGCCCAAACAGGTCGCTGAAATGCGGCTGGTGCGCTTCA
TCCGGGCGAAAGAACCCCGTATTGGCAAATATTGACGGCCAGTTAAGCCATTCATGCCAGTAGGCGCGCG
GACGAAAGTAAACCCACTGGTGATACCATTCGCGAGCCTCCGGATGACGACCGTAGTGATGAATCTCTCC
TGGCGGGAACAGCAAAATATCACCCGGTCGGCAAACAAATTCTCGTCCCTGATTTTTCACCACCCCCTGA
CCGCGAATGGTGAGATTGAGAATATAACCTTTCATTCCCAGCGGTCGGTCGATAAAAAAATCGAGATAAC
CGTTGGCCTCAATCGGCGTTAAACCCGCCACCAGATGGGCATTAAACGAGTATCCCGGCAGCAGGGGATC
ATTTTGCGCTTCAGCCATAC
Features (pLannotate 1.2.2; 15 found; start..end, strand, type, name):
     25..309     +  promoter       araBAD promoter: araBAD; promoter of the L-arabinose operon of E. coli; the araC regulatory gene is transcribed in the opposite direction (Guzman et al., 1995)
    343..1092    +  CDS            mlaF (fragment): MLAF_ECOLI - Also known as yrbF. Experimental evidence at protein level: Swiss-Prot protein existence level 1. Part of the ABC transporter complex MlaFEDB, which is involved in a phospholipid transport pathway that maintains lipid asymmetry in the outer membrane by retrograde trafficking of phospholipids from the outer membrane to the inner membrane. Responsible for energy coupling to the transport system. From Escherichia coli (strain K12).
   1111..1209    +  CDS            GCN4 (fragment): GCN4_YEAST - Also known as AAS101 From Saccharomyces cerevisiae (strain ATCC 204508 / S288c) (Baker's yeast).
   1375..1490    +  ncRNA          5S rRNA: Accession: RF00001 - 5S ribosomal RNA
   1494..1580    +  terminator     rrnB T1 terminator: Escherichia coli rrnB; transcription terminator T1 from the E. coli rrnB gene
   1672..1699    +  terminator     rrnB T2 terminator: transcription terminator T2 from the E. coli rrnB gene
   1718..1809    +  promoter       AmpR promoter: bla
   1810..2670    +  CDS            AmpR: β-lactamase; bla; confers resistance to ampicillin, carbenicillin, and related antibiotics
   2712..3092    +  rep_origin     M13 ori (sequence partly withheld): M13 bacteriophage origin of replication; arrow indicates direction of (+) strand synthesis
   3278..3865    +  rep_origin     ori: high-copy-number ColE1/pMB1/pBR322/pUC origin of replication
   4051..4102    -  misc_feature   bom (fragment): basis of mobility region from pBR322
   4218..4257    -  CDS            rop (fragment): Rop protein, which maintains plasmids at low copy number; rop
   4258..4443    -  CDS            TcR (fragment): tetracycline efflux protein; tet; confers resistance to tetracycline
   4453..4471    +  promoter       tet promoter (fragment): E. coli promoter for tetracycline efflux protein gene
   4561..5439    -  CDS            araC: L-arabinose regulatory protein; araC
