[The description below was written by a language model from this plasmid's Addgene catalogue record and pLannotate feature annotations shown in this document.]
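Description:
pBEL1966 is a 5,441 bp bacterial expression plasmid built on the pBAD-His backbone for arabinose-inducible protein production in E. coli. It is propagated through a high-copy ColE1/pMB1-type origin and selected with ampicillin via the β-lactamase (AmpR) gene and its own promoter. An M13 phage origin is also present, along with non-functional remnants of pBR322 ancestry: fragments of the bom site, rop, the tetracycline resistance gene and its promoter. The araC regulator is encoded on the opposite strand next to the araBAD promoter. This is the standard pBAD arrangement, in which AraC represses the promoter in the absence of L-arabinose and activates it when the sugar is added, giving tight, titratable expression.

The 870 bp insert, assembled by Gibson cloning, sits downstream of the araBAD promoter. It encodes a truncated E. coli MlaF (residues 1-246, with C-terminal residues 247-269 deleted) joined through a 10-amino-acid linker to a fragment of yeast GCN4 that serves as a dimerization domain. Transcription ends at the rrnB T1 and T2 terminators, preceded by the 5S rRNA segment typical of this terminator region. MlaF is the ATPase subunit of the MlaFEDB ABC transporter, which maintains outer membrane lipid asymmetry by retrograde phospholipid trafficking. Replacing the native C-terminal segment with a heterologous dimerization module suggests a test of whether forced dimerization can substitute for that region, in line with the associated study of MlaFB structure and transporter regulation, although the record does not state this rationale. Despite the backbone's name, no His tag is annotated in the feature table or mentioned in the catalogue entry.
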