Addgene plasmid #155153: pBEL1966
Purpose: Expresses MlaF(1-246)-(10 aa linker)-GCN4
Depositing lab: Gira Bhabha & Damian Ekiert. Depositing organization: NYU Grossman School of Medicine. Publication: Structure of MlaFB uncovers novel mechanisms of ABC transporter regulation. Kolich LR, Chang YT, Coudray N, Giacometti SI, MacRae MR, Isom GL, Teran EM, Bhabha G, Ekiert DC. Elife. 2020 Jun 30;9. pii: 60030. doi: 10.7554/eLife.60030. PubMed 32602838.
Backbone
  Vector backbone: pBAD-His
  Backbone manufacturer: Thermo Fisher
  Backbone size w/o insert (bp): 4571
  Total vector size (bp): 5441
Growth in bacteria
  Bacterial resistance: Ampicillin, 100 μg/mL
  Growth temperature: 37°C
  Growth strain: DH5alpha
  Copy number: High Copy
Gene/Insert
  Gene/Insert name: mlaF(1-246)-GCN4_Dimerization_Domain
  Species: E. coli
  Insert size (bp): 870
  Mutation: deleted amino acids 247-269 in MlaF; added dimerization domain
  Promoter: araBAD
  Cloning method: Gibson Cloning
  Sequencing primers: 5′ NA; 3′ NA
Terms and licenses: Academic/Nonprofit Terms; Industry Terms: Not Available to Industry
How to cite: pBEL1966 was a gift from Gira Bhabha & Damian Ekiert (Addgene plasmid # 155153 ; http://n2t.net/addgene:155153 ; RRID:Addgene_155153)
